Addgene plasmid #76729: MARK4 gRNA (BRDN0001148083)
Purpose: 3rd generation lentiviral gRNA plasmid targeting human MARK4
Depositing lab: John Doench & David Root. Depositing organization: Broad Institute. Publication: Optimized sgRNA design to maximize activity and minimize off-target effects of CRISPR-Cas9. Doench JG, Fusi N, Sullender M, Hegde M, Vaimberg EW, Donovan KF, Smith I, Tothova Z, Wilen C, Orchard R, Virgin HW, Listgarten J, Root DE. Nat Biotechnol. 2016 Jan 18. doi: 10.1038/nbt.3437. PubMed 26780180.
Backbone
  Vector backbone: lentiGuide-Puro
  Backbone manufacturer: Zhang Lab (Addgene plasmid # 52963)
  Vector type: Mammalian Expression, Lentiviral, CRISPR
  Selectable markers: Puromycin
Growth in bacteria
  Bacterial resistance: Ampicillin, 100 μg/mL
  Growth temperature: 37°C
  Growth strain: DH5alpha
  Copy number: High Copy
Gene/Insert
  Gene/Insert name: MARK4 (alt names: MARK4; NM_001199867.1)
  gRNA/shRNA sequence: AAAGACAAATGGATCAACAT
  Species: H. sapiens (human)
  Entrez Gene: MARK4 (a.k.a. MARK4L, MARK4S, MARKL1, MARKL1L, PAR-1D)
  Promoter: hU6
  Cloning method: Unknown
  Sequencing primers: 5′ U6-F; 3′ pS2-R
Terms and licenses: Academic/Nonprofit Terms; Industry Terms: Not Available to Industry
Depositor comments: The gRNA was designed to target the following Genbank reference sequence(s): NM_001199867.1,NM_031417.3. Note that this plasmid does NOT contain Cas9. It should be used in conjunction with lentiCas9-Blast (Addgene #52962) or otherwise with cell lines already expressing Cas9. Browse the full kinome gRNA library at http://www.addgene.org/pooled-library/broadgpp-human-kinome/ or visit http://www.broadinstitute.org/rnai/public/ for detailed protocols and information.
How to cite: MARK4 gRNA (BRDN0001148083) was a gift from John Doench & David Root (Addgene plasmid # 76729 ; http://n2t.net/addgene:76729 ; RRID:Addgene_76729)
