[The description below was written by a language model from this plasmid's Addgene catalogue record and pLannotate feature annotations shown in this document.]
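Description:
MARK4 gRNA (BRDN0001148083) is a third-generation lentiviral CRISPR guide plasmid built on the lentiGuide-Puro backbone and designed to target human MARK4, a kinase gene also known as MARKL1 or PAR-1D. It belongs to a human kinome gRNA collection. The plasmid is propagated in E. coli through a high-copy ColE1/pUC-type origin with ampicillin selection from the β-lactamase gene. The backbone also carries an f1 origin, an SV40 origin and poly(A) signal, T7 and T3 promoters, and lac-derived remnants that appear to be cloning-vector remnants with no role in the lentiviral cassette.

The transfer cassette is framed by an RSV promoter fused to a truncated HIV-1 5' LTR, which makes genomic RNA production Tat-independent, and a self-inactivating ΔU3 3' LTR. Between the LTRs lie the Ψ packaging signal with a partial gag fragment, the Rev response element for nuclear export of the viral RNA, and a cPPT/CTS that aids nuclear import of the viral genome. The human U6 RNA polymerase III promoter drives the MARK4-specific spacer joined to the Streptococcus pyogenes guide RNA scaffold. Downstream, the EF-1α core promoter with its intron A expresses puromycin N-acetyltransferase, followed by a WPRE to boost transcript expression, so that transduced mammalian cells can be selected with puromycin.

The plasmid does not encode Cas9. It is meant to be used with a separate Cas9 lentiviral vector or in cells that already express Cas9, where the guide directs cleavage at the MARK4 locus for gene disruption.
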