Features (pLannotate 1.2.2; 29 found; start..end, strand, type, name):
     14..80      +  CDS            small t antigen (fragment): SV40 (simian virus 40) small t antigen
    106..317     +  promoter       EF-1α core promoter: core promoter for human elongation factor EF-1α
    318..1256    +  intron         EF-1α intron A: intron upstream of the start codon of human EF-1α
   1278..1877    +  CDS            PuroR (fragment): puromycin N-acetyltransferase; pac from Streptomyces; confers resistance to puromycin
   1893..2481    +  misc_feature   WPRE: woodchuck hepatitis virus posttranscriptional regulatory element
   2532..2551    +  misc_feature   cPPT/CTS (fragment): central polypurine tract and central termination sequence of HIV-1
   2553..2786    +  LTR            3' LTR (ΔU3): self-inactivating 3' long terminal repeat (LTR) from HIV-1
   2864..2985    +  polyA_signal   SV40 poly(A) signal: SV40 polyadenylation signal
   3025..3160    +  rep_origin     SV40 ori: SV40 origin of replication
   3181..3199    -  promoter       T7 promoter: promoter for bacteriophage T7 RNA polymerase
   3207..3362    +  CDS            lacZα (fragment): LacZα fragment of β-galactosidase; lacZ fragment
   3367..3795    +  rep_origin     f1 ori (sequence partly withheld): f1 bacteriophage origin of replication; arrow indicates direction of (+) strand synthesis
   3848..3952    +  promoter       AmpR promoter: bla
   3953..4813    +  CDS            AmpR: β-lactamase; bla; confers resistance to ampicillin, carbenicillin, and related antibiotics
   4984..5572    +  rep_origin     ori: high-copy-number ColE1/pMB1/pBR322/pUC origin of replication
   5755..5847    +  CDS            lacI (fragment): lac repressor; lacI; The lac repressor binds to the lac operator to inhibit transcription in E. coli. This inhibition can be relieved by adding lactose or isopropyl-β-D-thiogalactopyranoside (IPTG).
   5860..5881    +  protein_bind   CAP binding site: CAP binding activates transcription in the presence of cAMP. E. coli catabolite activator protein
   5896..5926    +  promoter       lac promoter: promoter for the E. coli lac operon
   5934..5950    +  protein_bind   lac operator: The lac repressor binds to the lac operator to inhibit transcription in E. coli. This inhibition can be relieved by adding lactose or isopropyl-β-D-thiogalactopyranoside (IPTG). lac repressor encoded by lacI
   5995..6013    +  promoter       T3 promoter: promoter for bacteriophage T3 RNA polymerase
   6041..6267    +  promoter       RSV promoter: Rous sarcoma virus enhancer/promoter
   6268..6448    +  LTR            5' LTR (truncated): truncated 5' long terminal repeat (LTR) from HIV-1
   6495..6620    +  misc_feature   HIV-1 Ψ: packaging signal of human immunodeficiency virus type 1
   6604..6967    +  CDS            HIV-1 gag (fragment): gag protein from human immunodeficiency virus 1; gag
   7113..7346    +  misc_feature   RRE: The Rev response element (RRE) of HIV-1 allows for Rev-dependent mRNA export from the nucleus to the cytoplasm.
   7723..7749    +  CDS            Rev (fragment): human immunodeficiency virus 1 (HIV-1) Rev protein; rev; enhances nuclear export of unspliced and incompletely spliced viral mRNAs
   7753..7993    +  promoter       U6 promoter: RNA polymerase III promoter for human U6 snRNA
   8023..8098    +  misc_RNA       gRNA scaffold: guide RNA scaffold for the Streptococcus pyogenes CRISPR/Cas9 system
   8154..8271    +  misc_feature   cPPT/CTS: central polypurine tract and central termination sequence of HIV-1
>Addgene plasmid #76729 | MARK4 gRNA (BRDN0001148083) | addgene full sequence | sequence record 186390 | Addgene Assembled Sequence
CCCGGGTGCAAAGATGGATAAAGTTTTAAACAGAGAGGAATCTTTGCAGCTAATGGACCTTCTAGGTCTT
GAAAGGAGTGGGAATTGGCTCCGGTGCCCGTCAGTGGGCAGAGCGCACATCGCCCACAGTCCCCGAGAAG
TTGGGGGGAGGGGTCGGCAATTGATCCGGTGCCTAGAGAAGGTGGCGCGGGGTAAACTGGGAAAGTGATG
TCGTGTACTGGCTCCGCCTTTTTCCCGAGGGTGGGGGAGAACCGTATATAAGTGCAGTAGTCGCCGTGAA
CGTTCTTTTTCGCAACGGGTTTGCCGCCAGAACACAGGTAAGTGCCGTGTGTGGTTCCCGCGGGCCTGGC
CTCTTTACGGGTTATGGCCCTTGCGTGCCTTGAATTACTTCCACCTGGCTGCAGTACGTGATTCTTGATC
CCGAGCTTCGGGTTGGAAGTGGGTGGGAGAGTTCGAGGCCTTGCGCTTAAGGAGCCCCTTCGCCTCGTGC
TTGAGTTGAGGCCTGGCCTGGGCGCTGGGGCCGCCGCGTGCGAATCTGGTGGCACCTTCGCGCCTGTCTC
GCTGCTTTCGATAAGTCTCTAGCCATTTAAAATTTTTGATGACCTGCTGCGACGCTTTTTTTCTGGCAAG
ATAGTCTTGTAAATGCGGGCCAAGATCTGCACACTGGTATTTCGGTTTTTGGGGCCGCGGGCGGCGACGG
GGCCCGTGCGTCCCAGCGCACATGTTCGGCGAGGCGGGGCCTGCGAGCGCGGCCACCGAGAATCGGACGG
GGGTAGTCTCAAGCTGGCCGGCCTGCTCTGGTGCCTGGCCTCGCGCCGCCGTGTATCGCCCCGCCCTGGG
CGGCAAGGCTGGCCCGGTCGGCACCAGTTGCGTGAGCGGAAAGATGGCCGCTTCCCGGCCCTGCTGCAGG
GAGCTCAAAATGGAGGACGCGGCGCTCGGGAGAGCGGGCGGGTGAGTCACCCACACAAAGGAAAAGGGCC
TTTCCGTCCTCAGCCGTCGCTTCATGTGACTCCACGGAGTACCGGGCGCCGTCCAGGCACCTCGATTAGT
TCTCGAGCTTTTGGAGTACGTCGTCTTTAGGTTGGGGGGAGGGGTTTTATGCGATGGAGTTTCCCCACAC
TGAGTGGGTGGAGACTGAAGTTAGGCCAGCTTGGCACTTGATGTAATTCTCCTTGGAATTTGCCCTTTTT
GAGTTTGGATCTTGGTTCATTCTCAAGCCTCAGACAGTGGTTCAAAGTTTTTTTCTTCCATTTCAGGTGT
CGTGACGTACGGCCACCATGACCGAGTACAAGCCCACGGTGCGCCTCGCCACCCGCGACGACGTCCCCAG
GGCCGTACGCACCCTCGCCGCCGCGTTCGCCGACTACCCCGCCACGCGCCACACCGTCGATCCGGACCGC
CACATCGAGCGGGTCACCGAGCTGCAAGAACTCTTCCTCACGCGCGTCGGGCTCGACATCGGCAAGGTGT
GGGTCGCGGACGACGGCGCCGCCGTGGCGGTCTGGACCACGCCGGAGAGCGTCGAAGCGGGGGCGGTGTT
CGCCGAGATCGGCCCGCGCATGGCCGAGTTGAGCGGTTCCCGGCTGGCCGCGCAGCAACAGATGGAAGGC
CTCCTGGCGCCGCACCGGCCCAAGGAGCCCGCGTGGTTCCTGGCCACCGTCGGAGTCTCGCCCGACCACC
AGGGCAAGGGTCTGGGCAGCGCCGTCGTGCTCCCCGGAGTGGAGGCGGCCGAGCGCGCCGGGGTGCCCGC
CTTCCTGGAGACCTCCGCGCCCCGCAACCTCCCCTTCTACGAGCGGCTCGGCTTCACCGTCACCGCCGAC
GTCGAGGTGCCCGAAGGACCGCGCACCTGGTGCATGACCCGCAAGCCCGGTGCCTGAACGCGTTAAGTCG
ACAATCAACCTCTGGATTACAAAATTTGTGAAAGATTGACTGGTATTCTTAACTATGTTGCTCCTTTTAC
GCTATGTGGATACGCTGCTTTAATGCCTTTGTATCATGCTATTGCTTCCCGTATGGCTTTCATTTTCTCC
TCCTTGTATAAATCCTGGTTGCTGTCTCTTTATGAGGAGTTGTGGCCCGTTGTCAGGCAACGTGGCGTGG
TGTGCACTGTGTTTGCTGACGCAACCCCCACTGGTTGGGGCATTGCCACCACCTGTCAGCTCCTTTCCGG
GACTTTCGCTTTCCCCCTCCCTATTGCCACGGCGGAACTCATCGCCGCCTGCCTTGCCCGCTGCTGGACA
GGGGCTCGGCTGTTGGGCACTGACAATTCCGTGGTGTTGTCGGGGAAATCATCGTCCTTTCCTTGGCTGC
TCGCCTGTGTTGCCACCTGGATTCTGCGCGGGACGTCCTTCTGCTACGTCCCTTCGGCCCTCAATCCAGC
GGACCTTCCTTCCCGCGGCCTGCTGCCGGCTCTGCGGCCTCTTCCGCGTCTTCGCCTTCGCCCTCAGACG
AGTCGGATCTCCCTTTGGGCCGCCTCCCCGCGTCGACTTTAAGACCAATGACTTACAAGGCAGCTGTAGA
TCTTAGCCACTTTTTAAAAGAAAAGGGGGGACTGGAAGGGCTAATTCACTCCCAACGAAGACAAGATCTG
CTTTTTGCTTGTACTGGGTCTCTCTGGTTAGACCAGATCTGAGCCTGGGAGCTCTCTGGCTAACTAGGGA
ACCCACTGCTTAAGCCTCAATAAAGCTTGCCTTGAGTGCTTCAAGTAGTGTGTGCCCGTCTGTTGTGTGA
CTCTGGTAACTAGAGATCCCTCAGACCCTTTTAGTCAGTGTGGAAAATCTCTAGCAGTACGTATAGTAGT
TCATGTCATCTTATTATTCAGTATTTATAACTTGCAAAGAAATGAATATCAGAGAGTGAGAGGAACTTGT
TTATTGCAGCTTATAATGGTTACAAATAAAGCAATAGCATCACAAATTTCACAAATAAAGCATTTTTTTC
ACTGCATTCTAGTTGTGGTTTGTCCAAACTCATCAATGTATCTTATCATGTCTGGCTCTAGCTATCCCGC
CCCTAACTCCGCCCATCCCGCCCCTAACTCCGCCCAGTTCCGCCCATTCTCCGCCCCATGGCTGACTAAT
TTTTTTTATTTATGCAGAGGCCGAGGCCGCCTCGGCCTCTGAGCTATTCCAGAAGTAGTGAGGAGGCTTT
TTTGGAGGCCTAGGGACGTACCCAATTCGCCCTATAGTGAGTCGTATTACGCGCGCTCACTGGCCGTCGT
TTTACAACGTCGTGACTGGGAAAACCCTGGCGTTACCCAACTTAATCGCCTTGCAGCACATCCCCCTTTC
GCCAGCTGGCGTAATAGCGAAGAGGCCCGCACCGATCGCCCTTCCCAACAGTTGCGCAGCCTGAATGGCG
AATGGG
[124 nt withheld, positions 3367-3490]
C
[91 nt withheld, positions 3492-3582]
A
[49 nt withheld, positions 3584-3632]
CCTTTGACGTTGGAGTCCACGTTCTTT
[37 nt withheld, positions 3660-3696]
ACCCTATCTCGGTCTATTCTTTTGATTTATAAGGGATTTTGCCGATTTCGGCCTATTGGTTAAAAAATGA
GCTGATTTAACAAAAATTTAACGCGAATTTTAACAAAATATTAACGCTTACAATTTAGGTGGCACTTTTC
GGGGAAATGTGCGCGGAACCCCTATTTGTTTATTTTTCTAAATACATTCAAATATGTATCCGCTCATGAG
ACAATAACCCTGATAAATGCTTCAATAATATTGAAAAAGGAAGAGTATGAGTATTCAACATTTCCGTGTC
GCCCTTATTCCCTTTTTTGCGGCATTTTGCCTTCCTGTTTTTGCTCACCCAGAAACGCTGGTGAAAGTAA
AAGATGCTGAAGATCAGTTGGGTGCACGAGTGGGTTACATCGAACTGGATCTCAACAGCGGTAAGATCCT
TGAGAGTTTTCGCCCCGAAGAACGTTTTCCAATGATGAGCACTTTTAAAGTTCTGCTATGTGGCGCGGTA
TTATCCCGTATTGACGCCGGGCAAGAGCAACTCGGTCGCCGCATACACTATTCTCAGAATGACTTGGTTG
AGTACTCACCAGTCACAGAAAAGCATCTTACGGATGGCATGACAGTAAGAGAATTATGCAGTGCTGCCAT
AACCATGAGTGATAACACTGCGGCCAACTTACTTCTGACAACGATCGGAGGACCGAAGGAGCTAACCGCT
TTTTTGCACAACATGGGGGATCATGTAACTCGCCTTGATCGTTGGGAACCGGAGCTGAATGAAGCCATAC
CAAACGACGAGCGTGACACCACGATGCCTGTAGCAATGGCAACAACGTTGCGCAAACTATTAACTGGCGA
ACTACTTACTCTAGCTTCCCGGCAACAATTAATAGACTGGATGGAGGCGGATAAAGTTGCAGGACCACTT
CTGCGCTCGGCCCTTCCGGCTGGCTGGTTTATTGCTGATAAATCTGGAGCCGGTGAGCGTGGGTCTCGCG
GTATCATTGCAGCACTGGGGCCAGATGGTAAGCCCTCCCGTATCGTAGTTATCTACACGACGGGGAGTCA
GGCAACTATGGATGAACGAAATAGACAGATCGCTGAGATAGGTGCCTCACTGATTAAGCATTGGTAACTG
TCAGACCAAGTTTACTCATATATACTTTAGATTGATTTAAAACTTCATTTTTAATTTAAAAGGATCTAGG
TGAAGATCCTTTTTGATAATCTCATGACCAAAATCCCTTAACGTGAGTTTTCGTTCCACTGAGCGTCAGA
CCCCGTAGAAAAGATCAAAGGATCTTCTTGAGATCCTTTTTTTCTGCGCGTAATCTGCTGCTTGCAAACA
AAAAAACCACCGCTACCAGCGGTGGTTTGTTTGCCGGATCAAGAGCTACCAACTCTTTTTCCGAAGGTAA
CTGGCTTCAGCAGAGCGCAGATACCAAATACTGTTCTTCTAGTGTAGCCGTAGTTAGGCCACCACTTCAA
GAACTCTGTAGCACCGCCTACATACCTCGCTCTGCTAATCCTGTTACCAGTGGCTGCTGCCAGTGGCGAT
AAGTCGTGTCTTACCGGGTTGGACTCAAGACGATAGTTACCGGATAAGGCGCAGCGGTCGGGCTGAACGG
GGGGTTCGTGCACACAGCCCAGCTTGGAGCGAACGACCTACACCGAACTGAGATACCTACAGCGTGAGCT
ATGAGAAAGCGCCACGCTTCCCGAAGGGAGAAAGGCGGACAGGTATCCGGTAAGCGGCAGGGTCGGAACA
GGAGAGCGCACGAGGGAGCTTCCAGGGGGAAACGCCTGGTATCTTTATAGTCCTGTCGGGTTTCGCCACC
TCTGACTTGAGCGTCGATTTTTGTGATGCTCGTCAGGGGGGCGGAGCCTATGGAAAAACGCCAGCAACGC
GGCCTTTTTACGGTTCCTGGCCTTTTGCTGGCCTTTTGCTCACATGTTCTTTCCTGCGTTATCCCCTGAT
TCTGTGGATAACCGTATTACCGCCTTTGAGTGAGCTGATACCGCTCGCCGCAGCCGAACGACCGAGCGCA
GCGAGTCAGTGAGCGAGGAAGCGGAAGAGCGCCCAATACGCAAACCGCCTCTCCCCGCGCGTTGGCCGAT
TCATTAATGCAGCTGGCACGACAGGTTTCCCGACTGGAAAGCGGGCAGTGAGCGCAACGCAATTAATGTG
AGTTAGCTCACTCATTAGGCACCCCAGGCTTTACACTTTATGCTTCCGGCTCGTATGTTGTGTGGAATTG
TGAGCGGATAACAATTTCACACAGGAAACAGCTATGACCATGATTACGCCAAGCGCGCAATTAACCCTCA
CTAAAGGGAACAAAAGCTGGAGCTGCAAGCTTAATGTAGTCTTATGCAATACTCTTGTAGTCTTGCAACA
TGGTAACGATGAGTTAGCAACATGCCTTACAAGGAGAGAAAAAGCACCGTGCATGCCGATTGGTGGAAGT
AAGGTGGTACGATCGTGCCTTATTAGGAAGGCAACAGACGGGTCTGACATGGATTGGACGAACCACTGAA
TTGCCGCATTGCAGAGATATTGTATTTAAGTGCCTAGCTCGATACATAAACGGGTCTCTCTGGTTAGACC
AGATCTGAGCCTGGGAGCTCTCTGGCTAACTAGGGAACCCACTGCTTAAGCCTCAATAAAGCTTGCCTTG
AGTGCTTCAAGTAGTGTGTGCCCGTCTGTTGTGTGACTCTGGTAACTAGAGATCCCTCAGACCCTTTTAG
TCAGTGTGGAAAATCTCTAGCAGTGGCGCCCGAACAGGGACTTGAAAGCGAAAGGGAAACCAGAGGAGCT
CTCTCGACGCAGGACTCGGCTTGCTGAAGCGCGCACGGCAAGAGGCGAGGGGCGGCGACTGGTGAGTACG
CCAAAAATTTTGACTAGCGGAGGCTAGAAGGAGAGAGATGGGTGCGAGAGCGTCAGTATTAAGCGGGGGA
GAATTAGATCGCGATGGGAAAAAATTCGGTTAAGGCCAGGGGGAAAGAAAAAATATAAATTAAAACATAT
AGTATGGGCAAGCAGGGAGCTAGAACGATTCGCAGTTAATCCTGGCCTGTTAGAAACATCAGAAGGCTGT
AGACAAATACTGGGACAGCTACAACCATCCCTTCAGACAGGATCAGAAGAACTTAGATCATTATATAATA
CAGTAGCAACCCTCTATTGTGTGCATCAAAGGATAGAGATAAAAGACACCAAGGAAGCTTTAGACAAGAT
AGAGGAAGAGCAAAACAAAAGTAAGACCACCGCACAGCAAGCGGCCGCTGATCTTCAGACCTGGAGGAGG
AGATATGAGGGACAATTGGAGAAGTGAATTATATAAATATAAAGTAGTAAAAATTGAACCATTAGGAGTA
GCACCCACCAAGGCAAAGAGAAGAGTGGTGCAGAGAGAAAAAAGAGCAGTGGGAATAGGAGCTTTGTTCC
TTGGGTTCTTGGGAGCAGCAGGAAGCACTATGGGCGCAGCGTCAATGACGCTGACGGTACAGGCCAGACA
ATTATTGTCTGGTATAGTGCAGCAGCAGAACAATTTGCTGAGGGCTATTGAGGCGCAACAGCATCTGTTG
CAACTCACAGTCTGGGGCATCAAGCAGCTCCAGGCAAGAATCCTGGCTGTGGAAAGATACCTAAAGGATC
AACAGCTCCTGGGGATTTGGGGTTGCTCTGGAAAACTCATTTGCACCACTGCTGTGCCTTGGAATGCTAG
TTGGAGTAATAAATCTCTGGAACAGATTTGGAATCACACGACCTGGATGGAGTGGGACAGAGAAATTAAC
AATTACACAAGCTTAATACACTCCTTAATTGAAGAATCGCAAAACCAGCAAGAAAAGAATGAACAAGAAT
TATTGGAATTAGATAAATGGGCAAGTTTGTGGAATTGGTTTAACATAACAAATTGGCTGTGGTATATAAA
ATTATTCATAATGATAGTAGGAGGCTTGGTAGGTTTAAGAATAGTTTTTGCTGTACTTTCTATAGTGAAT
AGAGTTAGGCAGGGATATTCACCATTATCGTTTCAGACCCACCTCCCAACCCCGAGGGGACCCAGAGAGG
GCCTATTTCCCATGATTCCTTCATATTTGCATATACGATACAAGGCTGTTAGAGAGATAATTAGAATTAA
TTTGACTGTAAACACAAAGATATTAGTACAAAATACGTGACGTAGAAAGTAATAATTTCTTGGGTAGTTT
GCAGTTTTAAAATTATGTTTTAAAATGGACTATCATATGCTTACCGTAACTTGAAAGTATTTCGATTTCT
TGGCTTTATATATCTTGTGGAAAGGACGAAACACCGAAAGACAAATGGATCAACATGTTTTAGAGCTAGA
AATAGCAAGTTAAAATAAGGCTAGTCCGTTATCAACTTGAAAAAGTGGCACCGAGTCGGTGCTTTTTTAA
GCTTGGCGTAACTAGATCTTGAGACAAATGGCAGTATTCATCCACAATTTTAAAAGAAAAGGGGGGATTG
GGGGGTACAGTGCAGGGGAAAGAATAGTAGACATAATAGCAACAGACATACAAACTAAAGAATTACAAAA
ACAAATTACAAAAATTCAAAATTTTCGGGTTTATTACAGGGACAGCAGAGATCCACTTTGGCGCCGGCTC
GAGGGGG
