>Addgene plasmid #76729 | MARK4 gRNA (BRDN0001148083) | depositor partial sequence | sequence record 144189 | Target Sequence
AAAGACAAATGGATCAACAT
