>Addgene plasmid #76729 | MARK4 gRNA (BRDN0001148083) | addgene partial sequence | sequence record 186389 | hU6-F
TAGAAAGTAATAATTTCTTGGGTAGTTTGCAGTTTTAAAATTATGTTTTAAAATGGACTATCATATGCTT
ACCGTAACTTGAAAGTATTTCGATTTCTTGGCTTTATATATCTTGTGGAAAGGACGAAACACCGAAAGAC
AAATGGATCAACATGTTTTAGAGCTAGAAATAGCAAGTTAAAATAAGGCTAGTCCGTTATCAACTTGAAA
AAGTGGCACCGAGTCGGTGCTTTTTTAAGCTTGGCGTAACTAGATCTTGAGACAAATGGCAGTATTCATC
CACAATTTTAAAAGAAAAGGGGGGATTGGGGGGTACAGTGCAGGGGAAAGAATAGTAGACATAATAGCAA
CAGACATACAAACTAAAGAATTACAAAAACAAATTACAAAAATTCAAAATTTTCGGGTTTATTACAGGGA
CAGCAGAGATCCACTTTGGCGCCGGCTCGAGGGGGCCCGGGTGCAAAGATGGATAAAGTTTTAAACAGAG
AGGAATCTTTGCAGCTAATGGACCTTCTAGGTCTTGAAAGGAGTGGGAATTGGCTCCGGTGCCCGTCAGT
GGGCAGAGCG
